Addgene plasmid #23476: pDONR223-TRPM7
Depositing lab: William Hahn & David Root. Depositing organization: Dana-Farber Cancer Institute. Publication: COT drives resistance to RAF inhibition through MAP kinase pathway reactivation. Johannessen CM, Boehm JS, Kim SY, Thomas SR, Wardwell L, Johnson LA, Emery CM, Stransky N, Cogdill AP, Barretina J, Caponigro G, Hieronymus H, Murray RR, Salehi-Ashtiani K, Hill DE, Vidal M, Zhao JJ, Yang X, Alkan O, Kim S, Harris JL, Wilson CJ, Myer VE, Finan PM, Root DE, Roberts TM, Golub T, Flaherty KT, Dummer R, Weber BL, Sellers WR, Schlegel R, Wargo JA, Hahn WC, Garraway LA. Nature. 2010 Dec 16;468(7326):968-72. doi: 10.1038/nature09627 PubMed 21107320.
Backbone
  Vector backbone: pDONR223
  Backbone manufacturer: Invitrogen
  Backbone size w/o insert (bp): 5005
  Vector type: Gateway Donor vector
Growth in bacteria
  Bacterial resistance: Spectinomycin, 50 μg/mL
  Growth temperature: 37°C
  Growth strain: DH5alpha
  Copy number: High Copy
Gene/Insert
  Gene/Insert name: TRPM7 (alt name: transient receptor potential cation channel, subfamily M, member 7)
  Species: H. sapiens (human)
  Insert size (bp): 1336
  Mutation: Insert encodes NCBI: NR_149154.2 bases 265 to 1468, and bases 5532 to 5660
  Entrez Gene: TRPM7 (a.k.a. ALSPDC, CHAK, CHAK1, LTRPC7, LTrpC-7, TRP-PLIK)
  Cloning method: Gateway Cloning
  Sequencing primers: 5′ M13pUC-fwd; 3′ M13rev
Terms and licenses: Academic/Nonprofit Terms; Industry Terms: Not Available to Industry
Depositor comments: The ORF has no Stop codon. This design enables easy recombination into a destination vector to add an epitope tag of choice and Stop codon to the ORF. Do NOT use this plasmid directly for transfections. A set of 4 custom lentiviral vectors is available ( pLX301 (http://www.addgene.org/25895/) , pLX302 (http://www.addgene.org/25896/) , pLX303 (http://www.addgene.org/25897/) , pLX304 (http://www.addgene.org/25890/) ) to be used to express these ORFs in mammalian cells. These plasmids are not included in the kit and must be ordered separately.
How to cite: pDONR223-TRPM7 was a gift from William Hahn & David Root (Addgene plasmid # 23476 ; http://n2t.net/addgene:23476 ; RRID:Addgene_23476)
