[The description below was written by a language model from this plasmid's Addgene catalogue record and pLannotate feature annotations shown in this document.]
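Description:
pDONR223-TRPM7 is a Gateway entry clone built on the Invitrogen pDONR223 donor backbone and carrying a human TRPM7 sequence. It is a purely bacterial cloning plasmid, maintained at high copy through a ColE1/pUC-type origin and selected with spectinomycin through the aadA (SmR) aminoglycoside adenylyltransferase gene. That gene sits downstream of a class 1 integron Pc promoter fragment and a remnant of a gentamicin resistance gene. The rrnB T1 and T2 terminators lie upstream of the cloning region and insulate it from read-through transcription. Small lacZα and lacI fragments and a T7 promoter flanking the insert are backbone remnants. The sequenced record is 4,125 nt. This is shorter than the listed empty backbone because the donor vector's attP-flanked cassette is replaced during BP recombination.

The insert lies between two attL-type recombination sites (both labelled attL3 by the annotation software), which allow LR Clonase transfer into any compatible destination vector. It is not full-length TRPM7. The roughly 1.3 kb insert corresponds to two non-contiguous segments of a TRPM7 transcript variant, and the feature table matches about 1.2 kb of it to a fragment of the channel-kinase protein, so it encodes a truncated product. TRPM7 itself is a divalent cation channel fused to a serine/threonine kinase and is involved in magnesium homeostasis.

The ORF lacks a stop codon, so the destination vector can supply a C-terminal epitope tag and the stop. There is no mammalian promoter, and the plasmid is not meant for direct transfection. The depositors point to a companion set of lentiviral destination vectors for expression in mammalian cells. The clone belongs to an ORF collection associated with a study of resistance to RAF inhibition.
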