Features (pLannotate 1.2.2; 12 found; start..end, strand, type, name):
     46..73      -  terminator     rrnB T2 terminator: transcription terminator T2 from the E. coli rrnB gene
    205..248     +  terminator     rrnB T1 terminator: Escherichia coli rrnB; transcription terminator T1 from the E. coli rrnB gene
    295..331     -  CDS            lacZα (fragment): LacZα fragment of β-galactosidase; lacZ fragment
    348..443     +  protein_bind   attL3: mutant version of attL; recombination site for the Gateway® LR reaction LR Clonase™
    449..1651    +  CDS            TRPM7 (fragment): TRPM7_HUMAN - Also known as CHAK1, LTRPC7. Experimental evidence at protein level: Swiss-Prot protein existence level 1. Essential ion channel and serine/threonine-protein kinase. Divalent cation channel permeable to calcium and magnesium. Has a central role in magnesium ion homeostasis and in the regulation of anoxic neuronal cell death. Involved in TNF-induced necroptosis downstream of MLKL by mediating calcium influx. The kinase activity is essential for the channel function. May be involved in a fundamental process that adjusts plasma membrane divalent cation fluxes according to the metabo
   1785..1880    -  protein_bind   attL3: mutant version of attL; recombination site for the Gateway® LR reaction LR Clonase™
   1899..1917    -  promoter       T7 promoter: promoter for bacteriophage T7 RNA polymerase
   2107..2130    +  promoter       Pc promoter (fragment): intI1 (promoter lies within the coding sequence); class 1 integron promoter
   2306..2362    +  CDS            GmR (fragment): gentamycin acetyltransferase; aacC1; confers resistance to gentamycin
   2369..3160    +  CDS            SmR: aminoglycoside adenylyltransferase (Murphy, 1985); aadA; confers resistance to spectinomycin and streptomycin
   3253..3841    +  rep_origin     ori: high-copy-number ColE1/pMB1/pBR322/pUC origin of replication
   4024..4116    +  CDS            lacI (fragment): lac repressor; lacI; The lac repressor binds to the lac operator to inhibit transcription in E. coli. This inhibition can be relieved by adding lactose or isopropyl-β-D-thiogalactopyranoside (IPTG).
>Addgene plasmid #23476 | pDONR223-TRPM7 | addgene full sequence | sequence record 379411 | Addgene NGS Result
AATTAATACGCGTACCGCTAGCCAGGAAGAGTTTGTAGAAACGCAAAAAGGCCATCCGTCAGGATGGCCT
TCTGCTTAGTTTGATGCCTGGCAGTTTATGGCGGGCGTCCTGCCCGCCACCCTCCGGGCCGTTGCTTCAC
AACGTTCAAATCCGCTCCCGGCGGATTTGTCCTACTCAGGAGAGCGTTCACCGACAAACAACAGATAAAA
CGAAAGGCCCAGTCTTCCGACTGAGCCTTTCGTTTTATTTGATGCCTGGCAGTTCCCTACTCTCGCGTTA
ACGCTAGCATGGATGTTTTCCCAGTCACGACGTTGTAAAACGACGGCCAGTCTTAAGCTCGGGCCCCAAA
TAATGATTTTATTTTGACTGATAGTGACCTGTTCGTTGCAACAAATTGATGAGCAATGCTTTTTTATAAT
GCCAACTTTGTACAAAAAAGTTGGCACCATGTCCCAGAAATCCTGGATAGAAAGCACTTTGACCAAGAGG
GAATGTGTATATATTATACCAAGTTCCAAGGACCCTCACAGATGCCTTCCAGGATGTCAAATTTGTCAGC
AACTCGTCAGGTGTTTTTGTGGTCGCTTGGTCAAGCAACATGCTTGTTTTACTGCAAGTCTTGCCATGAA
ATACTCAGATGTGAAATTGGGTGACCATTTTAATCAGGCAATAGAAGAATGGTCTGTGGAAAAGCATACA
GAACAGAGCCCAACGGATGCTTATGGAGTCATAAATTTTCAAGGGGGTTCTCATTCCTACAGAGCTAAGT
ATGTGAGGCTATCATATGACACCAAACCTGAAGTCATTCTGCAACTTCTGCTTAAAGAATGGCAAATGGA
GTTACCCAAACTTGTTATCTCTGTACATGGGGGCATGCAGAAATTTGAGCTTCACCCACGAATCAAGCAG
TTGCTTGGAAAAGGTCTTATTAAAGCTGCAGTTACAACTGGAGCCTGGATTTTAACTGGAGGAGTAAACA
CAGGTGTGGCAAAACATGTTGGAGATGCCCTCAAAGAACATGCTTCCAGATCATCTCGAAAGATTTGCAC
TATCGGAATAGCTCCATGGGGAGTGATTGAAAACAGAAATGATCTTGTTGGGAGAGATGTGGTTGCTCCT
TATCAAACCTTATTGAACCCCCTGAGCAAATTGAATGTTTTGAATAATCTGCATTCCCATTTCATATTGG
TGGATGATGGCACTGTTGGAAAGTATGGGGCGGAAGTCAGACTGAGAAGAGAACTTGAAAAAACTATTAA
TCAGCAAAGAATTCATGCTAGGATTGGCCAGGGTGTCCCTGTGGTGGCACTTATATTTGAGGGTGGGCCA
AATGTTATCCTCACAGTTCTTGAATACCTTCAGGAAAGCCCCCCTGTTCCAGTAGTTGTGTGTGAAGGAA
CAGGCAGAGCTGCAGATCTGCTAGCGTATATTCATAAACAAACAGAAGAAGGAGGGAATCTTCCTGATGC
AGCAGAGCCCGATATTATTTCCACTATCAAAAAAACATTTAACTTTGGCCAGAATGAAGCACTTCATTTA
TTTCAAACACTGATGGAGTGCATGAAAAGAAAGGAGCTTATCACTGTTTTCCATATTGGGTCAGATGAAC
ATCAAGATATAGATGTAGCAATACTTACTGCACTGCTAAAAGATCTGAAGAGGAATGATTATACGCCTGA
TAAAATTATATTTCCTCAGGATGAGCCTTCAGATTTGAATCTTCAGCCTGGAAATTCCACCAAAGAATCA
GAATCAACTAATTCTGTTCGTCTGATGTTATTGCCAACTTTCTTGTACAAAGTTGGCATTATAAGAAAGC
ATTGCTTATCAATTTGTTGCAACGAACAGGTCACTATCAGTCAAAATAAAATCATTATTTGCCATCCAGC
TGATATCCCCTATAGTGAGTCGTATTACATGGTCATAGCTGTTTCCTGGCAGCTCTGGCCCGTGTCTCAA
AATCTCTGATGTTACATTGCACAAGATAAAAATATATCATCATGCCTCCTCTAGACCAGCCAGGACAGAA
ATGCCTCGACTTCGCTGCTACCCAAGGTTGCCGGGTGACGCACACCGTGGAAACGGATGAAGGCACGAAC
CCAGTGGACATAAGCCTGTTCGGTTCGTAAGCTGTAATGCAAGTAGCGTATGCGCTCACGCAACTGGTCC
AGAACCTTGACCGAACGCAGCGGTGGTAACGGCGCAGTGGCGGTTTTCATGGCTTGTTATGACTGTTTTT
TTGGGGTACAGTCTATGCCTCGGGCATCCAAGCAGCAAGCGCGTTACGCCGTGGGTCGATGTTTGATGTT
ATGGAGCAGCAACGATGTTACGCAGCAGGGCAGTCGCCCTAAAACAAAGTTAAACATTATGAGGGAAGCG
GTGATCGCCGAAGTATCGACTCAACTATCAGAGGTAGTTGGCGTCATCGAGCGCCATCTCGAACCGACGT
TGCTGGCCGTACATTTGTACGGCTCCGCAGTGGATGGCGGCCTGAAGCCACACAGTGATATTGATTTGCT
GGTTACGGTGACCGTAAGGCTTGATGAAACAACGCGGCGAGCTTTGATCAACGACCTTTTGGAAACTTCG
GCTTCCCCTGGAGAGAGCGAGATTCTCCGCGCTGTAGAAGTCACCATTGTTGTGCACGACGACATCATTC
CGTGGCGTTATCCAGCTAAGCGCGAACTGCAATTTGGAGAATGGCAGCGCAATGACATTCTTGCAGGTAT
CTTCGAGCCAGCCACGATCGACATTGATCTGGCTATCTTGCTGACAAAAGCAAGAGAACATAGCGTTGCC
TTGGTAGGTCCAGCGGCGGAGGAACTCTTTGATCCGGTTCCTGAACAGGATCTATTTGAGGCGCTAAATG
AAACCTTAACGCTATGGAACTCGCCGCCCGACTGGGCTGGCGATGAGCGAAATGTAGTGCTTACGTTGTC
CCGCATTTGGTACAGCGCAGTAACCGGCAAAATCGCGCCGAAGGATGTCGCTGCCGACTGGGCAATGGAG
CGCCTGCCGGCCCAGTATCAGCCCGTCATACTTGAAGCTAGACAGGCTTATCTTGGACAAGAAGAAGATC
GCTTGGCCTCGCGCGCAGATCAGTTGGAAGAATTTGTCCACTACGTGAAAGGCGAGATCACCAAGGTAGT
CGGCAAATAACCCTCGAGCCACCCATGACCAAAATCCCTTAACGTGAGTTACGCGTCGTTCCACTGAGCG
TCAGACCCCGTAGAAAAGATCAAAGGATCTTCTTGAGATCCTTTTTTTCTGCGCGTAATCTGCTGCTTGC
AAACAAAAAAACCACCGCTACCAGCGGTGGTTTGTTTGCCGGATCAAGAGCTACCAACTCTTTTTCCGAA
GGTAACTGGCTTCAGCAGAGCGCAGATACCAAATACTGTTCTTCTAGTGTAGCCGTAGTTAGGCCACCAC
TTCAAGAACTCTGTAGCACCGCCTACATACCTCGCTCTGCTAATCCTGTTACCAGTGGCTGCTGCCAGTG
GCGATAAGTCGTGTCTTACCGGGTTGGACTCAAGACGATAGTTACCGGATAAGGCGCAGCGGTCGGGCTG
AACGGGGGGTTCGTGCACACAGCCCAGCTTGGAGCGAACGACCTACACCGAACTGAGATACCTACAGCGT
GAGCTATGAGAAAGCGCCACGCTTCCCGAAGGGAGAAAGGCGGACAGGTATCCGGTAAGCGGCAGGGTCG
GAACAGGAGAGCGCACGAGGGAGCTTCCAGGGGGAAACGCCTGGTATCTTTATAGTCCTGTCGGGTTTCG
CCACCTCTGACTTGAGCGTCGATTTTTGTGATGCTCGTCAGGGGGGCGGAGCCTATGGAAAAACGCCAGC
AACGCGGCCTTTTTACGGTTCCTGGCCTTTTGCTGGCCTTTTGCTCACATGTTCTTTCCTGCGTTATCCC
CTGATTCTGTGGATAACCGTATTACCGCCTTTGAGTGAGCTGATACCGCTCGCCGCAGCCGAACGACCGA
GCGCAGCGAGTCAGTGAGCGAGGAAGCGGAAGAGCGCCCAATACGCAAACCGCCTCTCCCCGCGCGTTGG
CCGATTCATTAATGCAGCTGGCACGACAGGTTTCCCGACTGGAAAGCGGGCAGTGAGCGCAACGC
