>Addgene plasmid #23476 | pDONR223-TRPM7 | depositor partial sequence | sequence record 11110 | Author sequence, 5' end
CTATGATTTTATTTTGACTGATAGTGACCTGTTCGTTGCAACAAATTGATGAGCAATGCTTTTTTATAAT
GCCAACTTTGTACAAAAAAGTTGGCACCATGTCCCAGAAATCCTGGATAGAAAGCACTTTGACCAAGAGG
GAATGTGTATATATTATACCAAGTTCCAAGGACCCTCACAGATGCCTTCCAGGATGTCAAATTTGTCAGC
AACTCGTCAGGTGTTTTTGTGGTCGCTTGGTCAAGCAACATGCTTGTTTTACTGCAAGTCTTGCCATGAA
ATACTCAGATGTGAAATTGGGTGACCATTTTAATCAGGCAATAGAAGAATGGTCTGTGGAAAAGCATACA
GAACAGAGCCCAACGGATGCTTATGGAGTCATAAATTTTCAAGGGGGTTCTCATTCCTACAGAGCTAAGT
ATGTGAGGCTATCATATGACACCAAACCTGAAGTCATTCTGCAACTTCTGCTTAAAGAATGGCAAATGGA
GTTACCCAAACTTGTTATCTCTGTACATGGGGGCATGCAGAAATTTGAGCTTCACCCACGAATCAAGCAG
TTGCTTGGAAAAGGTCTTATTAAAGCTGCAGTTACAACTGGAGCCTGGATTTTAACTGGAGGAGTAAACA
CAGGTGTGGCAAAACATGTTGGAGATGCCCTCAAAGAACATGCTTCCAGATCATCTCGAAAGATTTGCAC
TATCGGAATAGCTCCATGGGGAGTGATTGAAAACAGAAATGATCTTGTTGGGAGAGATGTGGTTGCTCCT
TATCAAACCTTATTGAACCCCCTGAGCAAATTGAATGTTTTGATATCTGCATTCCCATTTCATATTGGTG
GATGATGGCACTGTTGGAAAGTATGGGGCGGAAGTCAGACTGAGAAGAAGAACTTGAAAAAACTTATT
