>Addgene plasmid #23476 | pDONR223-TRPM7 | addgene partial sequence | sequence record 29334 | 23476 with M13-rev
CTGGAGGCAATAATGATTTTATTTTGACTGATAGTGACCTGTTCGTTGCAACAAATTGATAAGCAATGCT
TTCTTATAATGCCAACTTTGTACAAGAAAGTTGGCAATAACATCAGACGAACAGAATTAGTTGATTCTGA
TTCTTTGGTGGAATTTCCAGGCTGAAGATTCAAATCTGAAGGCTCATCCTGAGGAAATATAATTTTATCA
GGCGTATAATCATTCCTCTTCAGATCTTTTAGCAGTGCAGTAAGTATTGCTACATCTATATCTTGATGTT
CATCTGACCCAATATGGAAAACAGTGATAAGCTCCTTTCTTTTCATGCACTCCATCAGTGTTTGAAATAA
ATGAAGTGCTTCATTCTGGCCAAAGTTAAATGTTTTTTTGATAGTGGAAATAATATCGGGCTCTGCTGCA
TCAGGAAGATTCCCTCCTTCTTCTGTTTGTTTATGAATATACGCTAGCAGATCTGCAGCTCTGCCTGTTC
CTTCACACACAACTACTGGAACAGGGGGGCTTTCCTGAAGGTATTCAAGAACTGTGAGGATAACATTTGG
CCCACCCTCAAATATAAGTGCCACCACAGGGACACCCTGGCCAATCCTAGCATGAATTCTTTGCTGATTA
ATAGTTTTTTCAAGTTCTCTTCTCAGTCTGACTTCCGCCCCATACTTTCCAACAGTGCCATCATCCACCA
ATATGAAATGGGAATGCAGATTATTCAAAACATTCAATTTGCTCAGGGGGTTCAATAAGGTTTGATAAGG
AGCAACCACATCTCTCCCAACAAGATCATTTCTGTTTTCAATCACTCCCCATGGAGCTATTCCGATAGTG
C
