>Addgene plasmid #23476 | pDONR223-TRPM7 | addgene partial sequence | sequence record 29335 | 23476 with M13pUC-fwd
AATGATTTTATTTTGACTGATAGTGACCTGTTCGTTGCAACAAATTGATGAGCAATGCTTTTTTATAATG
CCAACTTTGTACAAAAAAGTTGGCACCATGTCCCAGAAATCCTGGATAGAAAGCACTTTGACCAAGAGGG
AATGTGTATATATTATACCAAGTTCCAAGGACCCTCACAGATGCCTTCCAGGATGTCAAATTTGTCAGCA
ACTCGTCAGGTGTTTTTGTGGTCGCTTGGTCAAGCAACATGCTTGTTTTACTGCAAGTCTTGCCATGAAA
TACTCAGATGTGAAATTGGGTGACCATTTTAATCAGGCAATAGAAGAATGGTCTGTGGAAAAGCATACAG
AACAGAGCCCAACGGATGCTTATGGAGTCATAAATTTTCAAGGGGGTTCTCATTCCTACAGAGCTAAGTA
TGTGAGGCTATCATATGACACCAAACCTGAAGTCATTCTGCAACTTCTGCTTAAAGAATGGCAAATGGAG
TTACCCAAACTTGTTATCTCTGTACATGGGGGCATGCAGAAATTTGAGCTTCACCCACGAATCAAGCAGT
TGCTTGGAAAAGGTCTTATTAAAGCTGCAGTTACAACTGGAGCCTGGATTTTAACTGGAGGAGTAAACAC
AGGTGTGGCAAAACATGTTGGAGATGCCCTCAAAGAACATGCTTCCAGATCATCTCGAAAGATTTGCACT
A
