>Addgene plasmid #23476 | pDONR223-TRPM7 | depositor partial sequence | sequence record 43483 | Author sequence, 3' end
GTTTTAGGCTGGGATGGCAATAATGATTTTATTTTGACTGATAGTGACCTGTTCGTTGCAACAAATTGAT
AAGCAATGCTTTCTTATAATGCCAACTTTGTACAAGAAAGTTGGCAATAACATCAGACGAACAGAATTAG
TTGATTCTGATTCTTTGGTGGAATTTCCAGGCTGAAGATTCAAATCTGAAGGCTCATCCTGAGGAAATAT
AATTTTATCAGGCGTATAATCATTCCTCTTCAGATCTTTTAGCAGTGCAGTAAGTATTGCTACATCTATA
TCTTGATGTTCATCTGACCCAATATGGAAAACAGTGATAAGCTCCTTTCTTTTCATGCACTCCATCAGTG
TTTGAAATAAATGAAGTGCTTCATTCTGGCCAAAGTTAAATGTTTTTTTGATAGTGGAAATAATATCGGG
CTCTGCTGCATCAGGAAGATTCCCTCCTTCTTCTGTTTGTTTATGAATATACGCTAGCAGATCTGCAGCT
CTGCCTGTTCCTTCACACACAACTACTGGAACAGGGGGGCTTTCCTGAAGGTATTCAAGAACTGTGAGGA
TAACATTTGGCCCACCCTCAAATATAAGTGCCACCACAGGGACACCCTGGCCAATCCTAGCATGAATTCT
TTGCTGATTAATAGTTTTTTCAAGTTCTCTTCTCAGTCTGACTTCCGCCCCATACTTTCCAACAGTGCCA
TCATCCACCAATATGAAATGGGAATGCAGATTATTCAAAACATTCAATTTGCTCAGGGGGTTTCATAANN
GGTTGATANGAGCAACCACATCTCTCCCAACAGATCATTTCTGTTTTCATCACTCCCCATGGAGCTATTC
CGATAGTGCAAAATCTTCGAGATGATCTTGAAGCATGTTCTTTTGAGGCATCTCCNACATGTTTTGCN
